>Addgene plasmid #221243 | pMSCV-FKBP-STING(FL) | addgene full sequence | sequence record 438498 | Addgene NGS Result
AGATCTGCCACCATGGACTACAAGGATCACGACGGTGATTACAAGGACCACGACATCGACTACAAGGACG
ACGACGACAAGGGCGTTCAAGTAGAAACAATATCTCCAGGAGACGGGCGTACATTTCCTAAGCGTGGCCA
AACTTGCGTAGTCCATTATACCGGCATGCTGGAGGACGGTAAGAAGGTCGATAGCTCTAGAGACCGTAAC
AAACCTTTCAAATTTATGCTGGGGAAACAGGAGGTTATCCGTGGTTGGGAGGAAGGCGTGGCCCAAATGT
CCGTTGGGCAGCGTGCTAAGTTAACCATCTCGCCAGATTACGCATATGGGGCTACAGGCCATCCTGGGAT
CATTCCCCCGCATGCGACACTTGTGTTTGATGTAGAGCTGTTGAAGTTGGAGACGCGGGGAGTTCAAGTC
GAAACGATTTCACCAGGTGATGGACGCACCTTTCCTAAACGGGGACAAACGTGCGTCGTGCATTACACCG
GTATGCTGGAAGACGGCAAGAAAGTCGATTCAAGCCGCGATAGAAATAAACCCTTCAAATTCATGCTTGG
AAAACAGGAAGTAATACGCGGATGGGAAGAGGGTGTGGCGCAAATGTCTGTCGGGCAAAGAGCTAAACTG
ACAATAAGTCCTGATTACGCGTACGGTGCGACTGGGCACCCTGGTATCATTCCGCCGCACGCGACACTTG
TCTTCGACGTCGAGTTACTTAAGCTTGAGACGCGGGGGGTGCAGGTAGAGACTATTTCGCCCGGTGACGG
AAGAACTTTCCCAAAGCGGGGACAGACCTGTGTTGTCCACTACACTGGGATGTTGGAGGATGGTAAGAAA
GTTGACTCAAGTCGTGATCGCAACAAACCCTTTAAGTTTATGCTTGGGAAGCAGGAAGTCATCAGAGGTT
GGGAAGAAGGCGTAGCTCAGATGTCAGTGGGACAACGGGCCAAATTAACCATCAGTCCAGACTACGCCTA
CGGAGCCACCGGTCACCCAGGGATCATACCACCTCACGCAACCTTAGTGTTCGATGTGGAACTTTTAAAG
TTAGAGACGCGCGGTGTACAAGTGGAAACAATCAGTCCAGGGGATGGGAGAACATTCCCCAAAAGAGGCC
AGACGTGTGTCGTGCACTATACGGGGATGTTAGAAGATGGGAAAAAGGTCGATTCGTCACGCGACCGCAA
CAAACCGTTTAAATTCATGTTGGGAAAGCAGGAGGTGATTCGCGGCTGGGAGGAAGGTGTGGCACAGATG
AGCGTGGGCCAGAGAGCAAAACTGACTATCTCTCCTGATTATGCCTACGGCGCGACGGGCCACCCTGGCA
TAATTCCACCCCACGCTACCCTGGTATTCGATGTCGAGCTTCTGAAGCTTGAGGGTGCTGGGGCTGGGGC
T
[546 nt withheld, positions 1402-1947]
GAAGAAAAGGAGGAGGTTACAATGAATGCGCCTATGACTAGTGTGGCCCCGCCGCCTTCGGTTTTATCAC
AGGAGCCGCGGCTGTTAATTAGCGGTATGGATCAACCGCTGCCTCTTCGGACCGATTTGATCTGATAAGC
GGCCGCGTTTAAACGTCGACGGTATCGATAAGCTTGATATCGAATTCCGCCCCCCCCCCTAACGTTACTG
GCCGAAGCCGCTTGGAATAAGGCCGGTGTGCGTTTGTCTATATGTTATTTTCCACCATATTGCCGTCTTT
TGGCAATGTGAGGGCCCGGAAACCTGGCCCTGTCTTCTTGACGAGCATTCCTAGGGGTCTTTCCCCTCTC
GCCAAAGGAATGCAAGGTCTGTTGAATGTCGTGAAGGAAGCAGTTCCTCTGGAAGCTTCTTGAAGACAAA
CAACGTCTGTAGCGACCCTTTGCAGGCAGCGGAACCCCCCACCTGGCGACAGGTGCCTCTGCGGCCAAAA
GCCACGTGTATAAGATACACCTGCAAAGGCGGCACAACCCCAGTGCCACGTTGTGAGTTGGATAGTTGTG
GAAAGAGTCAAATGGCTCTCCTCAAGCGTATTCAACAAGGGGCTGAAGGATGCCCAGAAGGTACCCCATT
GTATGGGATCTGATCTGGGGCCTCGGTGCACATGCTTTACATGTGTTTAGTCGAGGTTAAAAAAACGTCT
AGGCCCCCCGAACCACGGGGACGTGGTTTTCCTTTGAAAAACACGATGATAATATGGCCACAACCATGGT
GAGCAAGGGCGAGGAGCTGTTCACCGGGGTGGTGCCCATCCTGGTCGAGCTGGACGGCGACGTAAACGGC
CACAAGTTCAGCGTGTCTGGCGAGGGCGAGGGCGATGCCACCTACGGCAAGCTGACCCTGAAGTTCATCT
GCACCACCGGCAAGCTGCCCGTGCCCTGGCCCACCCTCGTGACCACCCTGACCTACGGCGTGCAGTGCTT
CAGCCGCTACCCCGACCACATGAAGCAGCACGACTTCTTCAAGTCCGCCATGCCCGAAGGCTACGTCCAG
GAGCGCACCATCTTCTTCAAGGACGACGGCAACTACAAGACCCGCGCCGAGGTGAAGTTCGAGGGCGACA
CCCTGGTGAACCGCATCGAGCTGAAGGGCATCGACTTCAAGGAGGACGGCAACATCCTGGGGCACAAGCT
GGAGTACAACTACAACAGCCACAACGTCTATATCATGGCCGACAAGCAGAAGAACGGCATCAAGGCGAAC
TTCAAGATCCGCCACAACATCGAGGACGGCAGCGTGCAGCTCGCCGACCACTACCAGCAGAACACCCCCA
TCGGCGACGGCCCCGTGCTGCTGCCCGACAACCACTACCTGAGCACCCAGTCCGCCCTGAGCAAAGACCC
CAACGAGAAGCGCGATCACATGGTCCTGCTGGAGTTCGTGACCGCCGCCGGGATCACTCTCGGCATGGAC
GAGCTGTACAAGTAATGAATTAATTAAGAATTCGATAAAATAAAAGATTTTATTTAGTCTCCAGAAAAAG
GGGGGAATGAAAGACCCCACCTGTAGGTTTGGCAAGCTAGCTTAAGTAACGCCATTTTGCAAGGCATGGA
AAATACATAACTGAGAATAGAGAAGTTCAGATCAAGGTTAGGAACAGAGAGACAGCAGAATATGGGCCAA
ACAGGATATCTGTGGTAAGCAGTTCCTGCCCCGGCTCAGGGCCAAGAACAGATGGTCCCCAGATGCGGTC
CCGCCCTCAGCAGTTTCTAGAGAACCATCAGATGTTTCCAGGGTGCCCCAAGGACCTGAAATGACCCTGT
GCCTTATTTGAACTAACCAATCAGTTCGCTTCTCGCTTCTGTTCGCGCGCTTCTGCTCCCCGAGCTCAAT
AAAAGAGCCCACAACCCCTCACTCGGCGCGCCAGTCCTCCGATAGACTGCGTCGCCCGGGTACCCGTGTA
TCCAATAAACCCTCTTGCAGTTGCATCCGACTTGTGGTCTCGCTGTTCCTTGGGAGGGTCTCCTCTGAGT
GATTGACTACCCGTCAGCGGGGGTCTTTCATGGGTAACAGTTTCTTGAAGTTGGAGAACAACATTCTGAG
GGTAGGAGTCGAATATTAAGTAATCCTGACTCAATTAGCCACTGTTTTGAATCCACATACTCCAATACTC
CTGAAATAGTTCATTATGGACAGCGCAGAAAGAGCTGGGGAGAATTGTGAAATTGTTATCCGCTCACAAT
TCCACACAACATACGAGCCGGAAGCATAAAGTGTAAAGCCTGGGGTGCCTAATGAGTGAGCTAACTCACA
TTAATTGCGTTGCGCTCACTGCCCGCTTTCCAGTCGGGAAACCTGTCGTGCCAGCTGCATTAATGAATCG
GCCAACGCGCGGGGAGAGGCGGTTTGCGTATTGGGCGCTCTTCCGCTTCCTCGCTCACTGACTCGCTGCG
CTCGGTCGTTCGGCTGCGGCGAGCGGTATCAGCTCACTCAAAGGCGGTAATACGGTTATCCACAGAATCA
GGGGATAACGCAGGAAAGAACATGTGAGCAAAAGGCCAGCAAAAGGCCAGGAACCGTAAAAAGGCCGCGT
TGCTGGCGTTTTTCCATAGGCTCCGCCCCCCTGACGAGCATCACAAAAATCGACGCTCAAGTCAGAGGTG
GCGAAACCCGACAGGACTATAAAGATACCAGGCGTTTCCCCCTGGAAGCTCCCTCGTGCGCTCTCCTGTT
CCGACCCTGCCGCTTACCGGATACCTGTCCGCCTTTCTCCCTTCGGGAAGCGTGGCGCTTTCTCATAGCT
CACGCTGTAGGTATCTCAGTTCGGTGTAGGTCGTTCGCTCCAAGCTGGGCTGTGTGCACGAACCCCCCGT
TCAGCCCGACCGCTGCGCCTTATCCGGTAACTATCGTCTTGAGTCCAACCCGGTAAGACACGACTTATCG
CCACTGGCAGCAGCCACTGGTAACAGGATTAGCAGAGCGAGGTATGTAGGCGGTGCTACAGAGTTCTTGA
AGTGGTGGCCTAACTACGGCTACACTAGAAGAACAGTATTTGGTATCTGCGCTCTGCTGAAGCCAGTTAC
CTTCGGAAAAAGAGTTGGTAGCTCTTGATCCGGCAAACAAACCACCGCTGGTAGCGGTGGTTTTTTTGTT
TGCAAGCAGCAGATTACGCGCAGAAAAAAAGGATCTCAAGAAGATCCTTTGATCTTTTCTACGGGGTCTG
ACGCTCAGTGGAACGAAAACTCACGTTAAGGGATTTTGGTCATGAGATTATCAAAAAGGATCTTCACCTA
GATCCTTTTAAATTAAAAATGAAGTTTTAAATCAATCTAAAGTATATATGAGTAAACTTGGTCTGACAGT
TACCAATGCTTAATCAGTGAGGCACCTATCTCAGCGATCTGTCTATTTCGTTCATCCATAGTTGCCTGAC
TCCCCGTCGTGTAGATAACTACGATACGGGAGGGCTTACCATCTGGCCCCAGTGCTGCAATGATACCGCG
AGACCCACGCTCACCGGCTCCAGATTTATCAGCAATAAACCAGCCAGCCGGAAGGGCCGAGCGCAGAAGT
GGTCCTGCAACTTTATCCGCCTCCATCCAGTCTATTAATTGTTGCCGGGAAGCTAGAGTAAGTAGTTCGC
CAGTTAATAGTTTGCGCAACGTTGTTGCCATTGCTACAGGCATCGTGGTGTCACGCTCGTCGTTTGGTAT
GGCTTCATTCAGCTCCGGTTCCCAACGATCAAGGCGAGTTACATGATCCCCCATGTTGTGCAAAAAAGCG
GTTAGCTCCTTCGGTCCTCCGATCGTTGTCAGAAGTAAGTTGGCCGCAGTGTTATCACTCATGGTTATGG
CAGCACTGCATAATTCTCTTACTGTCATGCCATCCGTAAGATGCTTTTCTGTGACTGGTGAGTACTCAAC
CAAGTCATTCTGAGAATAGTGTATGCGGCGACCGAGTTGCTCTTGCCCGGCGTCAATACGGGATAATACC
GCGCCACATAGCAGAACTTTAAAAGTGCTCATCATTGGAAAACGTTCTTCGGGGCGAAAACTCTCAAGGA
TCTTACCGCTGTTGAGATCCAGTTCGATGTAACCCACTCGTGCACCCAACTGATCTTCAGCATCTTTTAC
TTTCACCAGCGTTTCTGGGTGAGCAAAAACAGGAAGGCAAAATGCCGCAAAAAAGGGAATAAGGGCGACA
CGGAAATGTTGAATACTCATACTCTTCCTTTTTCAATATTATTGAAGCATTTATCAGGGTTATTGTCTCA
TGAGCGGATACATATTTGAATGTATTTAGAAAAATAAACAAATAGGGGTTCCGCGCACATTTCCCCGAAA
AGTGCCACCTGACGTCTAAGAAACCATTATTATCATGACATTAACCTATAAAAATAGGCGTATCACGAGG
CCCTTTCGTCTCGCGCGTTTCGGTGATGACGGTGAAAACCTCTGACACATGCAGCTCCCGGAGACGGTCA
CAGCTTGTCTGTAAGCGGATGCCGGGAGCAGACAAGCCCGTCAGGGCGCGTCAGCGGGTGTTGGCGGGTG
TCGGGGCTGGCTTAACTATGCGGCATCAGAGCAGATTGTACTGAGAGTGCACCATATGCGGTGTGAAATA
CCGCACAGATGCGTAAGGAGAAAATACCGCATCAGGCGCCATTCGCCATTCAGGCTGCGCAACTGTTGGG
AAGGGCGATCGGTGCGGGCCTCTTCGCTATTACGCCAGCTGGCGAAAGGGGGATGTGCTGCAAGGCGATT
AAGTTGGGTAACGCCAGGGTTTTCCCAGTCACGACGTTGTAAAACGACGGCGCAAGGAATGGTGCATGCA
AGGAGATGGCGCCCAACAGTCCCCCGGCCACGGGGCCTGCCACCATACCCACGCCGAAACAAGCGCTCAT
GAGCCCGAAGTGGCGAGCCCGATCTTCCCCATCGGTGATGTCGGCGATATAGGCGCCAGCAACCGCACCT
GTGGCGCCGGTGATGCCGGCCACGATGCGTCCGGCGTAGAGGCGATTAGTCCAATTTGTTAAAGACAGGA
TATCAGTGGTCCAGGCTCTAGTTTTGACTCAACAATATCACCAGCTGAAGCCTATAGAGTACGAGCCATA
GATAAAATAAAAGATTTTATTTAGTCTCCAGAAAAAGGGGGGAATGAAAGACCCCACCTGTAGGTTTGGC
AAGCTAGCTTAAGTAACGCCATTTTGCAAGGCATGGAAAATACATAACTGAGAATAGAGAAGTTCAGATC
AAGGTTAGGAACAGAGAGACAGCAGAATATGGGCCAAACAGGATATCTGTGGTAAGCAGTTCCTGCCCCG
GCTCAGGGCCAAGAACAGATGGTCCCCAGATGCGGTCCCGCCCTCAGCAGTTTCTAGAGAACCATCAGAT
GTTTCCAGGGTGCCCCAAGGACCTGAAATGACCCTGTGCCTTATTTGAACTAACCAATCAGTTCGCTTCT
CGCTTCTGTTCGCGCGCTTCTGCTCCCCGAGCTCAATAAAAGAGCCCACAACCCCTCACTCGGCGCGCCA
GTCCTCCGATAGACTGCGTCGCCCGGGTACCCGTATTCCCAATAAAGCCTCTTGCTGTTTGCATCCGAAT
CGTGGACTCGCTGATCCTTGGGAGGGTCTCCTCAGATTGATTGACTGCCCACCTCGGGGGTCTTTCATTT
GGAGGTTCCACCGAGATTTGGAGACCCCTGCCCAGGGACCACCGACCCCCCCGCCGGGAGGTAAGCTGGC
CAGCGGTCGTTTCGTGTCTGTCTCTGTCTTTGTGCGTGTTTGTGCCGGCATCTAATGTTTGCGCCTGCGT
CTGTACTAGTTAGCTAACTAGCTCTGTATCTGGCGGACCCGTGGTGGAACTGACGAGTTCTGAACACCCG
GCCGCAACCCTGGGAGACGTCCCAGGGACTTTGGGGGCCGTTTTTGTGGCCCGACCTGAGGAAGGGAGTC
GATGTGGAATCCGACCCCGTCAGGATATGTGGTTCTGGTAGGAGACGAGAACCTAAAACAGTTCCCGCCT
CCGTCTGAATTTTTGCTTTCGGTTTGGAACCGAAGCCGCGCGTCTTGTCTGCTGCAGCGCTGCAGCATCG
TTCTGTGTTGTCTCTGTCTGACTGTGTTTCTGTATTTGTCTGAAAATTAGGGCCAGACTGTTACCACTCC
CTTAAGTTTGACCTTAGGTCACTGGAAAGATGTCGAGCGGATCGCTCACAACCAGTCGGTAGATGTCAAG
AAGAGACGTTGGGTTACCTTCTGCTCTGCAGAATGGCCAACCTTTAACGTCGGATGGCCGCGAGACGGCA
CCTTTAACCGAGACCTCATCACCCAGGTTAAGATCAAGGTCTTTTCACCTGGCCCGCATGGACACCCAGA
CCAGGTCCCCTACATCGTGACCTGGGAAGCCTTGGCTTTTGACCCCCCTCCCTGGGTCAAGCCCTTTGTA
CACCCTAAGCCTCCGCCTCCTCTTCCTCCATCCGCCCCGTCTCTCCCCCTTGAACCTCCTCGTTCGACCC
CGCCTCGATCCTCCCTTTATCCAGCCCTCACTCCTTCTCTAGGCGCCGGAATT
Features (pLannotate 1.2.2; 23 found; start..end, strand, type, name):
     61..81      +  CDS            FLAG (fragment): FLAG® epitope tag, followed by an enterokinase cleavage site
    784..1068    +  CDS            FPR2 (fragment): FKBP2_CRYNB - Protein inferred from homology: Swiss-Prot protein existence level 3. PPIases accelerate the folding of proteins. It catalyzes the cis-trans isomerization of proline imidic peptide bonds in oligopeptides (By similarity). From Cryptococcus neoformans var. neoformans serotype D (strain B-3501A) (Filobasidiella neoformans).
   1063..1383    +  CDS            FKBP1A: FKB1A_HUMAN - Also known as FKBP1, FKBP12. Experimental evidence at protein level: Swiss-Prot protein existence level 1. Keeps in an inactive conformation TGFBR1, the TGF-beta type I serine/threonine kinase receptor, preventing TGF-beta receptor activation in absence of ligand. Recruits SMAD7 to ACVR1B which prevents the association of SMAD2 and SMAD3 with the activin receptor complex, thereby blocking the activin signal. May modulate the RYR1 calcium channel activity. PPIases accelerate the folding of proteins. It catalyzes the cis-trans isomerization of proline imidic peptide bonds in oligop
   1402..2079    +  CDS            Sting1 (fragment) (sequence partly withheld): STING_MOUSE - Also known as Eris From Mus musculus (Mouse).
   2102..2135    -  misc_feature   MCS (fragment): pBluescript multiple cloning site
   2237..2699    +  misc_feature   IRES: internal ribosome entry site (IRES) of the encephalomyocarditis virus (EMCV)
   2713..3432    +  CDS            EGFP: the original enhanced GFP (Yang et al., 1996) mammalian codon-optimized
   3494..4008    +  LTR            3' LTR: 3' long terminal repeat from murine embryonic stem cell virus
   4170..4186    -  protein_bind   lac operator: The lac repressor binds to the lac operator to inhibit transcription in E. coli. This inhibition can be relieved by adding lactose or isopropyl-β-D-thiogalactopyranoside (IPTG). lac repressor encoded by lacI
   4194..4224    -  promoter       lac promoter: promoter for the E. coli lac operon
   4239..4260    -  protein_bind   CAP binding site: CAP binding activates transcription in the presence of cAMP. E. coli catabolite activator protein
   4273..4365    -  CDS            lacI (fragment): lac repressor; lacI; The lac repressor binds to the lac operator to inhibit transcription in E. coli. This inhibition can be relieved by adding lactose or isopropyl-β-D-thiogalactopyranoside (IPTG).
   4548..5136    -  rep_origin     ori: high-copy-number ColE1/pMB1/pBR322/pUC origin of replication
   5307..6167    -  CDS            AmpR: β-lactamase; bla; confers resistance to ampicillin, carbenicillin, and related antibiotics
   6168..6272    -  promoter       AmpR promoter: bla
   6367..6402    +  CDS            rop (fragment): Rop protein, which maintains plasmids at low copy number; rop
   6504..6603    +  misc_feature   bom (fragment): basis of mobility region from pBR322
   6609..6758    -  CDS            lacZα (fragment): LacZα fragment of β-galactosidase; lacZ fragment
   6758..6959    -  CDS            TcR (fragment): tetracycline efflux protein; tet; confers resistance to tetracycline
   6960..7058    +  CDS            env (fragment): murine leukemia virus gPr80 envelope polyprotein precursor; env; proteolytically cleaved into gp70SU and p15TM subunits
   7100..7616    +  LTR            5' LTR: 5' long terminal repeat from murine embryonic stem cell virus
   7680..8021    +  misc_feature   MESV Ψ: packaging signal of murine embryonic stem cell virus
   8088..8504    +  CDS            gag (truncated): truncated Moloney murine leukemia virus (MMLV) gag gene lacking the start codon
