[The description below was written by a language model from this plasmid's Addgene catalogue record and pLannotate feature annotations shown in this document.]
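Description:
pMSCV-FKBP-STING(FL) is a gammaretroviral expression plasmid built on the pMSCV-IRES-GFP backbone and intended for delivering a modified mouse STING (Sting1) into mammalian cells by retroviral transduction. It is maintained in E. coli through a high-copy ColE1/pUC-type origin and an ampicillin resistance gene (β-lactamase with its own promoter). The remaining bacterial annotations (fragments of lacI, lacZα, rop, bom and a tetracycline resistance gene) are non-functional remnants of earlier cloning vectors.

The viral cassette is flanked by murine embryonic stem cell virus 5' and 3' LTRs. The MESV Ψ packaging signal and a truncated, start-codon-less gag segment lie downstream of the 5' LTR and promote encapsidation of the genomic RNA when the plasmid is introduced into a packaging cell line. No internal promoter is annotated, so transcription is presumably driven by the 5' LTR. The insert, cloned between BglII and NotI, encodes an N-terminal 3xFLAG tag and four tandem FKBP domains fused to mouse STING lacking its transmembrane region. The automated annotation detects only a FLAG fragment and two FKBP-like hits, probably because of the repeats, and labels the STING segment as a partial match to the mouse protein, in line with the truncation. The "(FL)" in the name is not explained in the record. An EMCV IRES followed by EGFP allows bicistronic co-expression, so transduced cells can be identified or sorted by fluorescence.

Tandem FKBP arrays are generally used for ligand-induced oligomerisation. This suggests the design allows controlled clustering of the cytosolic STING portion independently of membrane anchoring, although the record states only expression as the purpose.
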