Addgene plasmid #221243: pMSCV-FKBP-STING(FL)
Purpose: Expression of STING without transmembrane domain in mammalian cells by retroviral transduction
Depositing lab: Jonathan Kagan. Depositing organization: Boston Children's Hospital. Publication: pLxIS-containing domains are biochemically flexible regulators of interferons and metabolism. Landau LM, Chaudhary N, Tien YC, Rogozinska M, Joshi S, Yao C, Crowley J, Hullahalli K, Campbell IW, Waldor MK, Haigis M, Kagan JC. Mol Cell. 2024 Jul 11;84(13):2436-2454.e10. doi: 10.1016/j.molcel.2024.05.030. Epub 2024 Jun 25. PubMed 38925114.
Backbone
  Vector backbone: pMSCV-IRES-GFP
  Vector type: Retroviral
Growth in bacteria
  Bacterial resistance: Ampicillin, 100 μg/mL
  Growth temperature: 37°C
  Growth strain: NEB Stable
  Copy number: High Copy
Gene/Insert
  Gene/Insert name: STING without transmembrane domain
  Species: M. musculus (mouse)
  Entrez Gene: Sting1 (a.k.a. 2610307O08Rik, ERIS, MPYS, Mita, STING, STING-beta, Tmem173)
  Tag / fusion protein: 3xFLAG-4xFKBP (N terminal on insert)
  Cloning method: Restriction Enzyme; 5′ cloning site BglII (not destroyed); 3′ cloning site NotI (not destroyed)
Terms and licenses: Academic/Nonprofit Terms; Industry Terms: Not Available to Industry
How to cite: pMSCV-FKBP-STING(FL) was a gift from Jonathan Kagan (Addgene plasmid # 221243 ; http://n2t.net/addgene:221243 ; RRID:Addgene_221243)
